Addgene plasmid #45447: pCI-EGFP-NR2b wt
Depositing lab: Andres Barria & Robert Malinow. Depositing organization: Cold Spring Harbor Laboratory. Publication: Subunit-specific NMDA receptor trafficking to synapses. Barria A, Malinow R. Neuron. 2002 Jul 18;35(2):345-53. 10.1016/S0896-6273(02)00776-6 PubMed 12160751.
Backbone
  Vector backbone: pCI
  Backbone manufacturer: Promega
  Backbone size w/o insert (bp): 4006
  Total vector size (bp): 9695
  Vector type: Mammalian Expression
Growth in bacteria
  Bacterial resistance: Ampicillin, 100 μg/mL
  Growth temperature: 37°C
  Growth strain: JM109
  Growth instructions: Note: This plasmid causes extremely slow growth. The depositing lab notes that growth times longer than the standard growth period may be required.
  Copy number: Low Copy
Gene/Insert
  Gene/Insert name: NR2B (alt names: NMDAR2B; Grin2b; GluN2B)
  Species: R. norvegicus (rat)
  Insert size (bp): 5700
  Mutation: EGFP inserted after the predicted signal peptide cleavage site (after amino acid residue 31)
  Entrez Gene: Grin2b (a.k.a. GluN2B)
  Promoter: CMV
  Tag / fusion protein: EGFP (N terminal on insert)
  Cloning method: Restriction Enzyme; 5′ cloning site NheI (destroyed during cloning); 3′ cloning site KpnI (not destroyed)
  Sequencing primers: 5′ T7; chim-int-F (TCTTACTGACATCCACTTTGCC); 3′ EBV-rev
Resource information
  A portion of this plasmid was derived from a plasmid made by: Rat NMDA receptor genes originally cloned by Shigetada Nakanishi (PMID: 1834949)
Terms and licenses: Academic/Nonprofit Terms; Industry Terms: Not Available to Industry
Depositor comments: Addgene Next-generation sequencing identified a sequence discrepancy that results in a Met to Leu change at position 745 in the plasmid insert, relative to Genbank IDs NM_012574.1 and NP_036706.1. The plasmid is expected to function as described in the associated publication.
How to cite: pCI-EGFP-NR2b wt was a gift from Andres Barria & Robert Malinow (Addgene plasmid # 45447 ; http://n2t.net/addgene:45447 ; RRID:Addgene_45447)
