[The description below was written by a language model from this plasmid's Addgene catalogue record and pLannotate feature annotations shown in this document.]
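Description:
pCI-EGFP-NR2b wt is a mammalian expression plasmid of about 9.7 kb built on the Promega pCI backbone. It carries rat Grin2b, which encodes the NR2B (GluN2B) subunit of the NMDA-type glutamate receptor, fused to EGFP. Transcription is driven by the human cytomegalovirus immediate-early enhancer and promoter. A chimeric β-globin/immunoglobulin intron follows the promoter and generally improves mRNA processing and expression, and an SV40 polyadenylation signal lies downstream of the insert. A T7 promoter sits just upstream of the coding region and also serves as a sequencing primer site. In bacteria the plasmid replicates from a ColE1/pUC-type origin and is selected with ampicillin through the β-lactamase gene. An f1 origin is also present for single-stranded DNA production. Although the origin is annotated as a high-copy type, the catalogue lists the plasmid as low copy and notes that it slows bacterial growth considerably.

EGFP is not placed at the extreme N-terminus. It is inserted after residue 31, just past the predicted signal peptide cleavage site, so the fluorescent tag should remain on the mature subunit's N-terminus after signal peptide removal. The feature table matches this design: a short stretch upstream of the EGFP annotation is left for the signal sequence, and the rest of the Grin2b coding sequence follows directly. Sequencing of the deposited plasmid found a Met-to-Leu change at position 745 of the insert relative to the reference sequences, but the plasmid is expected to behave as published. The associated publication concerns subunit-specific trafficking of NMDA receptors to synapses, so the construct is suited to visualising the expression, localisation and synaptic delivery of NR2B-containing receptors in transfected cells.
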