Features (pLannotate 1.2.2; 16 found; start..end, strand, type, name):
    140..517     +  enhancer       CMV enhancer: human cytomegalovirus immediate early enhancer
    519..718     +  promoter       CMV promoter: human cytomegalovirus (CMV) immediate early promoter
    857..989     +  intron         chimeric intron: chimera between introns from human β-globin and immunoglobulin heavy chain genes
   1034..1052    +  promoter       T7 promoter: promoter for bacteriophage T7 RNA polymerase
   1197..1910    +  CDS            EGFP: EGFP is a basic (constitutively fluorescent) green fluorescent protein published in 1996, derived from Aequorea victoria. It is reported to be a rapidly-maturing weak dimer with moderate acid sensitivity.
   1914..6269    +  CDS            Grin2b: NMDE2_RAT - Experimental evidence at protein level: Swiss-Prot protein existence level 1. Component of NMDA receptor complexes that function as heterotetrameric, ligand-gated ion channels with high calcium permeability and voltage-dependent sensitivity to magnesium. Channel activation requires binding of the neurotransmitter glutamate to the epsilon subunit, glycine binding to the zeta subunit, plus membrane depolarization to eliminate channel inhibition by Mg(2+) (PubMed:1350383, PubMed:19910922, PubMed:21677647, PubMed:24876489, PubMed:27135925, PubMed:27916457). Sensitivity to glutamate and
   6746..6769    +  misc_feature   MCS (fragment): pBluescript multiple cloning site
   6809..6930    -  polyA_signal   SV40 poly(A) signal: SV40 polyadenylation signal
   6953..7021    -  CDS            large T antigen (fragment): large T antigen from SV40 (simian virus 40)
   7040..7107    +  CDS            lacZα (fragment): LacZα fragment of β-galactosidase; lacZ fragment
   7111..7539    +  rep_origin     f1 ori (sequence partly withheld): f1 bacteriophage origin of replication; arrow indicates direction of (+) strand synthesis
   7567..7666    -  misc_feature   bom (fragment): basis of mobility region from pBR322
   7768..7803    -  CDS            rop (fragment): Rop protein, which maintains plasmids at low copy number; rop
   7898..8002    +  promoter       AmpR promoter: bla
   8003..8863    +  CDS            AmpR: β-lactamase; bla; confers resistance to ampicillin, carbenicillin, and related antibiotics
   9034..9622    +  rep_origin     ori: high-copy-number ColE1/pMB1/pBR322/pUC origin of replication
>Addgene plasmid #45447 | pCI-EGFP-NR2b wt | depositor full sequence | sequence record 63445 | pCI-EGFP-NR2b wt sequence 9695 bps
TCAATATTGGCCATTAGCCATATTATTCATTGGTTATATAGCATAAATCAATATTGGCTATTGGCCATTG
CATACGTTGTATCTATATCATAATATGTACATTTATATTGGCTCATGTCCAATATGACCGCCATGTTGGC
ATTGATTATTGACTAGTTATTAATAGTAATCAATTACGGGGTCATTAGTTCATAGCCCATATATGGAGTT
CCGCGTTACATAACTTACGGTAAATGGCCCGCCTGGCTGACCGCCCAACGACCCCCGCCCATTGACGTCA
ATAATGACGTATGTTCCCATAGTAACGCCAATAGGGACTTTCCATTGACGTCAATGGGTGGAGTATTTAC
GGTAAACTGCCCACTTGGCAGTACATCAAGTGTATCATATGCCAAGTCCGCCCCCTATTGACGTCAATGA
CGGTAAATGGCCCGCCTGGCATTATGCCCAGTACATGACCTTACGGGACTTTCCTACTTGGCAGTACATC
TACGTATTAGTCATCGCTATTACCATGGTGATGCGGTTTTGGCAGTACACCAATGGGCGTGGATAGCGGT
TTGACTCACGGGGATTTCCAAGTCTCCACCCCATTGACGTCAATGGGAGTTTGTTTTGGCACCAAAATCA
ACGGGACTTTCCAAAATGTCGTAATAACCCCGCCCCGTTGACGCAAATGGGCGGTAGGCGTGTACGGTGG
GAGGTCTATATAAGCAGAGCTCGTTTAGTGAACCGTCAGATCACTAGAAGCTTTATTGCGGTAGTTTATC
ACAGTTAAATTGCTAACGCAGTCAGTGCTTCTGACACAACAGTCTCGAACTTAAGCTGCAGAAGTTGGTC
GTGAGGCACTGGGCAGGTAAGTATCAAGGTTACAAGACAGGTTTAAGGAGACCAATAGAAACTGGGCTTG
TCGAGACAGAGAAGACTCTTGCGTTTCTGATAGGCACCTATTGGTCTTACTGACATCCACTTTGCCTTTC
TCTCCACAGGTGTCCACTCCCAGTTCAATTACAGCTCTTAAGGCTAGAGTACTTAATACGACTCACTATA
GGCTAGAGGTTTGGCGTCTACAAACCAAGAGAGCCGACTAGCTGAAGATGAAGCCCAGCGCAGAGTGCTG
TTCCCCCAAGTTCTGGTTGGTGTTGGCCGTCTTGGCCGTATCAGGCAGCAAAGCTCGTTCCCAAAAGAGC
GCTAGGGTGAGCAAGGGCGAGGAGCTGTTCACCGGGGTGGTGCCCATCCTGGTCGAGCTGGACGGCGACG
TAAACGGCCACAAGTTCAGCGTGTCCGGCGAGGGCGAGGGCGATGCCACCTACGGCAAGCTGACCCTGAA
GTTCATCTGCACCACCGGCAAGCTGCCCGTGCCCTGGCCCACCCTCGTGACCACCCTGACCTACGGCGTG
CAGTGCTTCAGCCGCTACCCCGACCACATGAAGCAGCACGACTTCTTCAAGTCCGCCATGCCCGAAGGCT
ACGTCCAGGAGCGCACCATCTTCTTCAAGGACGACGGCAACTACAAGACCCGCGCCGAGGTGAAGTTCGA
GGGCGACACCCTGGTGAACCGCATCGAGCTGAAGGGCATCGACTTCAAGGAGGACGGCAACATCCTGGGG
CACAAGCTGGAGTACAACTACAACAGCCACAACGTCTATATCATGGCCGACAAGCAGAAGAACGGCATCA
AGGTGAACTTCAAGATCCGCCACAACATCGAGGACGGCAGCGTGCAGCTCGCCGACCACTACCAGCAGAA
CACCCCCATCGGCGACGGCCCCGTGCTGCTGCCCGACAACCACTACCTGAGCACCCAGTCCGCCCTGAGC
AAAGACCCCAACGAGAAGCGCGATCACATGGTCCTGCTGGAGTTCGTGACCGCCGCCGGGATCACTCTCG
GCATGGACGAGCTGTACAAGGCTAGCCCCCCCAGCATCGGCATCGCTGTCATCCTCGTGGGCACTTCAGA
CGAAGTGGCCATAAAAGACGCCCACGAGAAAGATGACTTCCATCATCTCTCAGTAGTTCCCCGGGTGGAG
CTGGTAGCCATGAACGAAACTGACCCAAAGAGCATCATCACCCGTATCTGCGATCTTATGTCTGACCGGA
AGATCCAGGGGGTGGTGTTCGCGGATGACACCGACCAAGAAGCCATCGCTCAGATCCTCGACTTCATTTC
TGCTCAGACTCTCACCCCCATCCTGGGCATCCATGGGGGCTCATCTATGATAATGGCGGATAAGGATGAG
TCCTCCATGTTCTTCCAGTTTGGCCCGTCTATCGAACAGCAAGCTTCCGTCATGCTCAACATCATGGAAG
AATATGACTGGTACATCTTTTCCATCGTCACCACCTACTTCCCTGGCTACCAGGACTTTGTGAACAAGAT
CCGCAGTACCATCGAGAACAGCTTCGTGGGCTGGGAGCTCGAGGAAGTCCTCCTGCTAGACATGTCTCTG
GACGATGGCGACTCTAAGATTCAGAATCAGCTGAAGAAGCTCCAAAGCCCCATCATTCTCCTTTATTGCA
CGAAGGAGGAAGCCACCTACATTTTTGAAGTAGCTAACTCAGTTGGGCTGACTGGCTACGGCTACACGTG
GATTGTGCCGAGTCTGGTGGCCGGGGATACGGACACGGTGCCTTCAGAGTTCCCCACGGGGCTTATCTCT
GTGTCTTATGATGAATGGGACTATGGCCTTCCTGCCAGAGTGAGAGATGGAATTGCCATCATCACCACTG
CTGCCTCGGACATGCTGTCCGAACACAGTTTCATCCCTGAGCCCAAGAGCAGTTGCTACAACACCCACGA
GAAGAGGATCTACCAGTCTAACATGTTGAATAGGTATCTGATCAATGTCACTTTTGAAGGGAGAAACCTG
TCCTTCAGCGAAGATGGCTACCAGATGCATCCGAAGCTGGTGATAATCCTTCTGAACAAGGAGAGGAAGT
GGGAGAGGGTGGGGAAATGGAAGGACAAGTCCCTGCAGATGAAGTATTATGTGTGGCCTCGGATGTGTCC
TGAGACTGAGGAGCAAGAGGATGACCATCTGAGCATTGTCACCTTGGAGGAGGCGCCATTTGTCATTGTG
GAAAGCGTGGACCCTCTCAGTGGAACCTGCATGAGGAATACAGTCCCGTGCCAGAAGCGCATCATCTCTG
AGAATAAAACAGATGAGGAACCAGGCTACATCAAAAAATGCTGCAAGGGGTTCTGTATTGACATCCTTAA
GAAAATTTCTAAGTCTGTGAAGTTCACCTATGACCTTTACCTGGTGACCAATGGCAAGCACGGGAAGAAG
ATTAATGGGACCTGGAATGGCATGATCGGTGAGGTGGTCATGAAGAGGGCCTACATGGCAGTGGGATCAC
TAACTATCAATGAAGAACGGTCAGAGGTGGTTGACTTCTCTGTACCCTTCATAGAAACTGGCATCAGTGT
CATGGTATCTCGCAGCAATGGGACTGTGTCACCTTCTGCCTTCTTAGAGCCATTCAGCGCTGACGTGTGG
GTGATGATGTTTGTGATGCTGCTCATTGTTTCTGCGGTGGCTGTCTTTGTCTTTGAATACTTCAGCCCTG
TGGGTTACAACAGGTGCCTAGCCGATGGCAGAGAGCCAGGAGGCCCATCTTTCACCATCGGCAAAGCAAT
TTGGTTACTCTGGGGTCTGGTGTTTAACAACTCCGTACCTGTGCAGAACCCAAAGGGGACCACCTCCAAG
ATCATGGTGTCAGTGTGGGCCTTCTTTGCTGTCATTTTCCTGGCCAGCTACACTGCCAACTTAGCAGCCT
TCATGATCCAAGAGGAGTATGTGGACCAGGTTTCTGGCCTGAGTGACAAGAAGTTCCAGAGACCTAATGA
CTTCTCACCCCCTTTCCGCTTTGGGACTGTGCCCAATGGCAGCACAGAGAGGAATATCCGTAATAACTAT
GCAGAAATGCATGCCTACATGGGAAAGTTCAACCAAAGGGGTGTAGATGATGCATTGCTCTCCCTGAAAA
CAGGGAAGCTTGATGCATTCATCTATGATGCAGCTGTGCTCAACTACATGGCTGGAAGGGACGAAGGCTG
CAAACTGGTGACCATTGGCAGTGGCAAGGTCTTTGCTTCTACCGGCTATGGCATTGCTATCCAAAAGGAC
TCCGGGTGGAAGCGCCAGGTGGACCTGGCTATCCTGCAGCTGTTTGGAGATGGGGAGATGGAAGAACTGG
AAGCTCTCTGGCTCACTGGCATTTGCCACAATGAGAAGAATGAGGTGATGAGCAGCCAGCTGGACATCGA
CAATATGGCAGGTGTCTTCTATATGTTGGGGGCAGCCATGGCCCTCAGCCTCATCACCTTCATCTGTGAG
CATCTGTTCTATTGGCAGTTCCGGCATTGCTTCATGGGTGTCTGTTCTGGCAAGCCTGGCATGGTCTTCT
CCATCAGCAGAGGTATCTACAGCTGTATCCATGGGGTAGCCATAGAGGAGCGCCAATCCGTGATGAACTC
CCCCACTGCCACCATGAACAACACCCACTCCAACATCCTACGCTTGCTCCGCACGGCCAAGAACATGGCC
AACCTGTCTGGAGTAAACGGCTCCCCTCAGAGTGCCCTGGACTTCATCCGCCGAGAGTCCTCCGTCTACG
ACATCTCTGAGCATCGTCGCAGCTTCACGCATTCAGACTGCAAGTCTTACAATAACCCACCCTGTGAGGA
AAACCTGTTCAGTGACTACATTAGCGAGGTAGAGAGAACATTTGGTAACCTGCAGCTGAAGGACAGCAAT
GTGTACCAAGACCACTATCACCATCACCACCGGCCACACAGCATCGGCAGCACCAGCTCCATTGATGGGC
TCTATGACTGTGACAACCCACCCTTCACCACCCAGCCCAGGTCAATCAGCAAGAAACCCCTGGACATCGG
CCTGCCCTCCTCCAAACATAGCCAGCTCAGCGACCTGTATGGCAAGTTCTCTTTCAAGAGTGACCGCTAC
AGTGGCCACGACGACTTGATTCGATCGGATGTCTCCGACATCTCCACGCACACTGTCACCTATGGGAACA
TCGAGGGCAACGCAGCCAAGAGGAGGAAACAGCAGTATAAGGACAGTCTAAAGAAGCGGCCAGCCTCGGC
CAAATCGAGGAGGGAGTTTGATGAAATCGAGCTGGCCTACCGTCGCCGACCACCCCGCTCCCCGGACCAC
AAGCGCTACTTCAGGGACAAAGAAGGGCTCCGAGACTTCTACCTGGACCAGTTCCGAACAAAGGAGAACT
CGCCTCACTGGGAGCACGTGGACTTGACTGACATTTACAAAGAACGCAGTGACGACTTCAAGCGAGATTC
GGTCAGTGGAGGTGGGCCCTGTACCAACAGGTCTCACCTCAAACACGGAACGGGCGAGAAGCACGGAGTG
GTAGGCGGGGTGCCTGCTCCTTGGGAGAAGAACCTGACCAATGTGGATTGGGAGGACCGGTCTGGGGGCA
ACTTCTGCCGCAGCTGTCCTTCCAAGCTGCACAATTACTCCTCGACGGTGGCAGGGCAGAACTCGGGCCG
GCAGGCCTGCATCAGATGTGAGGCCTGTAAGAAGGCTGGTAACCTGTACGACATCAGCGAGGACAACTCC
CTGCAGGAACTGGACCAGCCGGCTGCCCCCGTGGCTGTGACATCCAACGCCTCCAGCACCAAGTACCCTC
AAAGCCCGACTAATTCCAAGGCTCAGAAGAAGAATCGGAACAAACTGCGCCGGCAGCATTCCTACGACAC
CTTCGTGGACCTGCAGAAGGAGGAGGCCGCCTTGGCCCCACGCAGCGTGAGCCTGAAAGACAAGGGCCGA
TTCATGGATGGGAGCCCCTACGCCCATATGTTTGAGATGCCAGCTGGTGAGAGCTCCTTTGCCAACAAGT
CCTCAGTGCCCACTGCCGGACACCACCACAACAACCCCGGCAGCGGCTACATGCTCAGCAAGTCGCTCTA
CCCTGACCGGGTCACGCAAAACCCTTTCATCCCCACTTTTGGGGATGACCAGTGCTTGCTTCACGGCAGC
AAATCCTACTTCTTCAGGCAGCCCACGGTGGCAGGGGCGTCAAAAACAAGGCCGGACTTCCGGGCCCTTG
TCACCAATAAGCCAGTGGTGTCAGCCCTTCATGGGGCTGTGCCAGGTCGTTTCCAGAAGGACATTTGTAT
AGGGAACCAGTCCAACCCCTGTGTGCCTAACAACAAAAACCCCAGGGCTTTCAATGGCTCCAGCAATGGA
CATGTTTATGAGAAACTTTCTAGTATTGAGTCTGATGTCTGAGTGAGGGAAGAGAGAGAGGTTAAGGTGG
GTACGGGAGGGATAGGGCTGTGGGCCGCGTGGTGCGCATGTCATGGAAAGAGTCGGGGGTGAACTTGGCT
CCCATTCGCTTTTTCTTCTTCTTTTAATTTCTCTATGGGATCCTGGAGTTCTGGTTCCTTACTGAAGGCA
ACCCTCGTGGCCAGCACCATTTCTCCTCCCTCGCGCAGTTCTCTCCTTCCCGCATCTGTCCACCATTCCT
GTTTCCATGAGAGAATAGAACGGGGCCTCAGTGTGGGAGGATGGAGAGGAGACCAAAGCGCTGCCTGTGT
GCTTCTTTCTAGCGCAGAAGGGCTCTTAGCAGTTCACTTTGAGCGAGGCTTTCCTGATGCTGCTCTCTTT
GTTCAGGTGAGGAAGCGAAGGTGTTCTGAGGAAGGCCATTGAACCTCCTGTTCATAAGAGAGAAGAGGCT
TTCACTGAATTCTTGCCGCGTGGTTGACCTCGAGGGGGGGCCCGGTACCTCTAGAGTCGACCCGGGCGGC
CGCTTCGAGCAGACATGATAAGATACATTGATGAGTTTGGACAAACCACAACTAGAATGCAGTGAAAAAA
ATGCTTTATTTGTGAAATTTGTGATGCTATTGCTTTATTTGTAACCATTATAAGCTGCAATAAACAAGTT
AACAACAACAATTGCATTCATTTTATGTTTCAGGTTCAGGGGGAGATGTGGGAGGTTTTTTAAAGCAAGT
AAAACCTCTACAAATGTGGTAAAATCGATAAGGATCCGGGCTGGCGTAATAGCGAAGAGGCCCGCACCGA
TCGCCCTTCCCAACAGTTGCGCAGCCTGAATGGCGAATGG
[124 nt withheld, positions 7111-7234]
C
[91 nt withheld, positions 7236-7326]
A
[49 nt withheld, positions 7328-7376]
CCTTTGACGTTGGAGTCCACGTTCTTT
[37 nt withheld, positions 7404-7440]
ACCCTATCTCGGTCTATTCTTTTGATTTATAAGGGATTTTGCCGATTTCGGCCTATTGGTTAAAAAATGA
GCTGATTTAACAAAAATTTAACGCGAATTTTAACAAAATATTAACGCTTACAATTTCCTGATGCGGTATT
TTCTCCTTACGCATCTGTGCGGTATTTCACACCGCATATGGTGCACTCTCAGTACAATCTGCTCTGATGC
CGCATAGTTAAGCCAGCCCCGACACCCGCCAACACCCGCTGACGCGCCCTGACGGGCTTGTCTGCTCCCG
GCATCCGCTTACAGACAAGCTGTGACCGTCTCCGGGAGCTGCATGTGTCAGAGGTTTTCACCGTCATCAC
CGAAACGCGCGAGACGAAAGGGCCTCGTGATACGCCTATTTTTATAGGTTAATGTCATGATAATAATGGT
TTCTTAGACGTCAGGTGGCACTTTTCGGGGAAATGTGCGCGGAACCCCTATTTGTTTATTTTTCTAAATA
CATTCAAATATGTATCCGCTCATGAGACAATAACCCTGATAAATGCTTCAATAATATTGAAAAAGGAAGA
GTATGAGTATTCAACATTTCCGTGTCGCCCTTATTCCCTTTTTTGCGGCATTTTGCCTTCCTGTTTTTGC
TCACCCAGAAACGCTGGTGAAAGTAAAAGATGCTGAAGATCAGTTGGGTGCACGAGTGGGTTACATCGAA
CTGGATCTCAACAGCGGTAAGATCCTTGAGAGTTTTCGCCCCGAAGAACGTTTTCCAATGATGAGCACTT
TTAAAGTTCTGCTATGTGGCGCGGTATTATCCCGTATTGACGCCGGGCAAGAGCAACTCGGTCGCCGCAT
ACACTATTCTCAGAATGACTTGGTTGAGTACTCACCAGTCACAGAAAAGCATCTTACGGATGGCATGACA
GTAAGAGAATTATGCAGTGCTGCCATAACCATGAGTGATAACACTGCGGCCAACTTACTTCTGACAACGA
TCGGAGGACCGAAGGAGCTAACCGCTTTTTTGCACAACATGGGGGATCATGTAACTCGCCTTGATCGTTG
GGAACCGGAGCTGAATGAAGCCATACCAAACGACGAGCGTGACACCACGATGCCTGTAGCAATGGCAACA
ACGTTGCGCAAACTATTAACTGGCGAACTACTTACTCTAGCTTCCCGGCAACAATTAATAGACTGGATGG
AGGCGGATAAAGTTGCAGGACCACTTCTGCGCTCGGCCCTTCCGGCTGGCTGGTTTATTGCTGATAAATC
TGGAGCCGGTGAGCGTGGGTCTCGCGGTATCATTGCAGCACTGGGGCCAGATGGTAAGCCCTCCCGTATC
GTAGTTATCTACACGACGGGGAGTCAGGCAACTATGGATGAACGAAATAGACAGATCGCTGAGATAGGTG
CCTCACTGATTAAGCATTGGTAACTGTCAGACCAAGTTTACTCATATATACTTTAGATTGATTTAAAACT
TCATTTTTAATTTAAAAGGATCTAGGTGAAGATCCTTTTTGATAATCTCATGACCAAAATCCCTTAACGT
GAGTTTTCGTTCCACTGAGCGTCAGACCCCGTAGAAAAGATCAAAGGATCTTCTTGAGATCCTTTTTTTC
TGCGCGTAATCTGCTGCTTGCAAACAAAAAAACCACCGCTACCAGCGGTGGTTTGTTTGCCGGATCAAGA
GCTACCAACTCTTTTTCCGAAGGTAACTGGCTTCAGCAGAGCGCAGATACCAAATACTGTTCTTCTAGTG
TAGCCGTAGTTAGGCCACCACTTCAAGAACTCTGTAGCACCGCCTACATACCTCGCTCTGCTAATCCTGT
TACCAGTGGCTGCTGCCAGTGGCGATAAGTCGTGTCTTACCGGGTTGGACTCAAGACGATAGTTACCGGA
TAAGGCGCAGCGGTCGGGCTGAACGGGGGGTTCGTGCACACAGCCCAGCTTGGAGCGAACGACCTACACC
GAACTGAGATACCTACAGCGTGAGCTATGAGAAAGCGCCACGCTTCCCGAAGGGAGAAAGGCGGACAGGT
ATCCGGTAAGCGGCAGGGTCGGAACAGGAGAGCGCACGAGGGAGCTTCCAGGGGGAAACGCCTGGTATCT
TTATAGTCCTGTCGGGTTTCGCCACCTCTGACTTGAGCGTCGATTTTTGTGATGCTCGTCAGGGGGGCGG
AGCCTATGGAAAAACGCCAGCAACGCGGCCTTTTTACGGTTCCTGGCCTTTTGCTGGCCTTTTGCTCACA
TGGCTCGACAGATCT
