Features (pLannotate 1.2.2; 16 found; start..end, strand, type, name):
    140..517     +  enhancer       CMV enhancer: human cytomegalovirus immediate early enhancer
    519..718     +  promoter       CMV promoter: human cytomegalovirus (CMV) immediate early promoter
    857..989     +  intron         chimeric intron: chimera between introns from human β-globin and immunoglobulin heavy chain genes
   1034..1052    +  promoter       T7 promoter: promoter for bacteriophage T7 RNA polymerase
   1197..1910    +  CDS            EGFP: EGFP is a basic (constitutively fluorescent) green fluorescent protein published in 1996, derived from Aequorea victoria. It is reported to be a rapidly-maturing weak dimer with moderate acid sensitivity.
   1914..6269    +  CDS            Grin2b: NMDE2_RAT - Experimental evidence at protein level: Swiss-Prot protein existence level 1. Component of NMDA receptor complexes that function as heterotetrameric, ligand-gated ion channels with high calcium permeability and voltage-dependent sensitivity to magnesium. Channel activation requires binding of the neurotransmitter glutamate to the epsilon subunit, glycine binding to the zeta subunit, plus membrane depolarization to eliminate channel inhibition by Mg(2+) (PubMed:1350383, PubMed:19910922, PubMed:21677647, PubMed:24876489, PubMed:27135925, PubMed:27916457). Sensitivity to glutamate and
   6746..6769    +  misc_feature   MCS (fragment): pBluescript multiple cloning site
   6809..6930    -  polyA_signal   SV40 poly(A) signal: SV40 polyadenylation signal
   6953..7021    -  CDS            large T antigen (fragment): large T antigen from SV40 (simian virus 40)
   7040..7107    +  CDS            lacZα (fragment): LacZα fragment of β-galactosidase; lacZ fragment
   7111..7539    +  rep_origin     f1 ori (sequence partly withheld): f1 bacteriophage origin of replication; arrow indicates direction of (+) strand synthesis
   7567..7666    -  misc_feature   bom (fragment): basis of mobility region from pBR322
   7768..7803    -  CDS            rop (fragment): Rop protein, which maintains plasmids at low copy number; rop
   7898..8002    +  promoter       AmpR promoter: bla
   8003..8863    +  CDS            AmpR: β-lactamase; bla; confers resistance to ampicillin, carbenicillin, and related antibiotics
   9034..9622    +  rep_origin     ori: high-copy-number ColE1/pMB1/pBR322/pUC origin of replication
>Addgene plasmid #45447 | pCI-EGFP-NR2b wt | addgene full sequence | sequence record 233694 | Addgene NGS Result
TCAATATTGGCCATTAGCCATATTATTCATTGGTTATATAGCATAAATCAATATTGGCTATTGGCCATTG
CATACGTTGTATCTATATCATAATATGTACATTTATATTGGCTCATGTCCAATATGACCGCCATGTTGGC
ATTGATTATTGACTAGTTATTAATAGTAATCAATTACGGGGTCATTAGTTCATAGCCCATATATGGAGTT
CCGCGTTACATAACTTACGGTAAATGGCCCGCCTGGCTGACCGCCCAACGACCCCCGCCCATTGACGTCA
ATAATGACGTATGTTCCCATAGTAACGCCAATAGGGACTTTCCATTGACGTCAATGGGTGGAGTATTTAC
GGTAAACTGCCCACTTGGCAGTACATCAAGTGTATCATATGCCAAGTCCGCCCCCTATTGACGTCAATGA
CGGTAAATGGCCCGCCTGGCATTATGCCCAGTACATGACCTTACGGGACTTTCCTACTTGGCAGTACATC
TACGTATTAGTCATCGCTATTACCATGGTGATGCGGTTTTGGCAGTACACCAATGGGCGTGGATAGCGGT
TTGACTCACGGGGATTTCCAAGTCTCCACCCCATTGACGTCAATGGGAGTTTGTTTTGGCACCAAAATCA
ACGGGACTTTCCAAAATGTCGTAATAACCCCGCCCCGTTGACGCAAATGGGCGGTAGGCGTGTACGGTGG
GAGGTCTATATAAGCAGAGCTCGTTTAGTGAACCGTCAGATCACTAGAAGCTTTATTGCGGTAGTTTATC
ACAGTTAAATTGCTAACGCAGTCAGTGCTTCTGACACAACAGTCTCGAACTTAAGCTGCAGAAGTTGGTC
GTGAGGCACTGGGCAGGTAAGTATCAAGGTTACAAGACAGGTTTAAGGAGACCAATAGAAACTGGGCTTG
TCGAGACAGAGAAGACTCTTGCGTTTCTGATAGGCACCTATTGGTCTTACTGACATCCACTTTGCCTTTC
TCTCCACAGGTGTCCACTCCCAGTTCAATTACAGCTCTTAAGGCTAGAGTACTTAATACGACTCACTATA
GGCTAGAGGTTTGGCGTCTACAAACCAAGAGAGCCGACTAGCTGAAGATGAAGCCCAGCGCAGAGTGCTG
TTCCCCCAAGTTCTGGTTGGTGTTGGCCGTCTTGGCCGTATCAGGCAGCAAAGCTCGTTCCCAAAAGAGC
GCTAGGGTGAGCAAGGGCGAGGAGCTGTTCACCGGGGTGGTGCCCATCCTGGTCGAGCTGGACGGCGACG
TAAACGGCCACAAGTTCAGCGTGTCCGGCGAGGGCGAGGGCGATGCCACCTACGGCAAGCTGACCCTGAA
GTTCATCTGCACCACCGGCAAGCTGCCCGTGCCCTGGCCCACCCTCGTGACCACCCTGACCTACGGCGTG
CAGTGCTTCAGCCGCTACCCCGACCACATGAAGCAGCACGACTTCTTCAAGTCCGCCATGCCCGAAGGCT
ACGTCCAGGAGCGCACCATCTTCTTCAAGGACGACGGCAACTACAAGACCCGCGCCGAGGTGAAGTTCGA
GGGCGACACCCTGGTGAACCGCATCGAGCTGAAGGGCATCGACTTCAAGGAGGACGGCAACATCCTGGGG
CACAAGCTGGAGTACAACTACAACAGCCACAACGTCTATATCATGGCCGACAAGCAGAAGAACGGCATCA
AGGTGAACTTCAAGATCCGCCACAACATCGAGGACGGCAGCGTGCAGCTCGCCGACCACTACCAGCAGAA
CACCCCCATCGGCGACGGCCCCGTGCTGCTGCCCGACAACCACTACCTGAGCACCCAGTCCGCCCTGAGC
AAAGACCCCAACGAGAAGCGCGATCACATGGTCCTGCTGGAGTTCGTGACCGCCGCCGGGATCACTCTCG
GCATGGACGAGCTGTACAAGGCTAGCCCCCCCAGCATCGGCATCGCTGTCATCCTCGTGGGCACTTCAGA
CGAAGTGGCCATAAAAGACGCCCACGAGAAAGATGACTTCCATCATCTCTCAGTAGTTCCCCGGGTGGAG
CTGGTAGCCATGAACGAAACTGACCCAAAGAGCATCATCACCCGTATCTGCGATCTTATGTCTGACCGGA
AGATCCAGGGGGTGGTGTTCGCGGATGACACCGACCAAGAAGCCATCGCTCAGATCCTCGACTTCATTTC
TGCTCAGACTCTCACCCCCATCCTGGGCATCCATGGGGGCTCATCTATGATAATGGCGGATAAGGATGAG
TCCTCCATGTTCTTCCAGTTTGGCCCGTCTATCGAACAGCAAGCTTCCGTCATGCTCAACATCATGGAAG
AATATGACTGGTACATCTTTTCCATCGTCACCACCTACTTCCCTGGCTACCAGGACTTTGTGAACAAGAT
CCGCAGTACCATCGAGAACAGCTTCGTGGGCTGGGAGCTCGAGGAAGTCCTCCTGCTAGACATGTCTCTG
GACGATGGCGACTCTAAGATTCAGAATCAGCTGAAGAAGCTCCAAAGCCCCATCATTCTCCTTTATTGCA
CGAAGGAGGAAGCCACCTACATTTTTGAAGTAGCTAACTCAGTTGGGCTGACTGGCTACGGCTACACGTG
GATTGTGCCGAGTCTGGTGGCCGGGGATACGGACACGGTGCCTTCAGAGTTCCCCACGGGGCTTATCTCT
GTGTCTTATGATGAATGGGACTATGGCCTTCCTGCCAGAGTGAGAGATGGAATTGCCATCATCACCACTG
CTGCCTCGGACATGCTGTCCGAACACAGTTTCATCCCTGAGCCCAAGAGCAGTTGCTACAACACCCACGA
GAAGAGGATCTACCAGTCTAACATGTTGAATAGGTATCTGATCAATGTCACTTTTGAAGGGAGAAACCTG
TCCTTCAGCGAAGATGGCTACCAGATGCATCCGAAGCTGGTGATAATCCTTCTGAACAAGGAGAGGAAGT
GGGAGAGGGTGGGGAAATGGAAGGACAAGTCCCTGCAGATGAAGTATTATGTGTGGCCTCGGATGTGTCC
TGAGACTGAGGAGCAAGAGGATGACCATCTGAGCATTGTCACCTTGGAGGAGGCGCCATTTGTCATTGTG
GAAAGCGTGGACCCTCTCAGTGGAACCTGCATGAGGAATACAGTCCCGTGCCAGAAGCGCATCATCTCTG
AGAATAAAACAGATGAGGAACCAGGCTACATCAAAAAATGCTGCAAGGGGTTCTGTATTGACATCCTTAA
GAAAATTTCTAAGTCTGTGAAGTTCACCTATGACCTTTACCTGGTGACCAATGGCAAGCACGGGAAGAAG
ATTAATGGGACCTGGAATGGCATGATCGGTGAGGTGGTCCTGAAGAGGGCCTACATGGCAGTGGGATCAC
TAACTATCAATGAAGAACGGTCAGAGGTGGTTGACTTCTCTGTACCCTTCATAGAAACTGGCATCAGTGT
CATGGTATCTCGCAGCAATGGGACTGTGTCACCTTCTGCCTTCTTAGAGCCATTCAGCGCTGACGTGTGG
GTGATGATGTTTGTGATGCTGCTCATTGTTTCTGCGGTGGCTGTCTTTGTCTTTGAATACTTCAGCCCTG
TGGGTTACAACAGGTGCCTAGCCGATGGCAGAGAGCCAGGAGGCCCATCTTTCACCATCGGCAAAGCAAT
TTGGTTACTCTGGGGTCTGGTGTTTAACAACTCCGTACCTGTGCAGAACCCAAAGGGGACCACCTCCAAG
ATCATGGTGTCAGTGTGGGCCTTCTTTGCTGTCATTTTCCTGGCCAGCTACACTGCCAACTTAGCAGCCT
TCATGATCCAAGAGGAGTATGTGGACCAGGTTTCTGGCCTGAGTGACAAGAAGTTCCAGAGACCTAATGA
CTTCTCACCCCCTTTCCGCTTTGGGACTGTGCCCAATGGCAGCACAGAGAGGAATATCCGTAATAACTAT
GCAGAAATGCATGCCTACATGGGAAAGTTCAACCAAAGGGGTGTAGATGATGCATTGCTCTCCCTGAAAA
CAGGGAAGCTTGATGCATTCATCTATGATGCAGCTGTGCTCAACTACATGGCTGGAAGGGACGAAGGCTG
CAAACTGGTGACCATTGGCAGTGGCAAGGTCTTTGCTTCTACCGGCTATGGCATTGCTATCCAAAAGGAC
TCCGGGTGGAAGCGCCAGGTGGACCTGGCTATCCTGCAGCTGTTTGGAGATGGGGAGATGGAAGAACTGG
AAGCTCTCTGGCTCACTGGCATTTGCCACAATGAGAAGAATGAGGTGATGAGCAGCCAGCTGGACATCGA
CAATATGGCAGGTGTCTTCTATATGTTGGGGGCAGCCATGGCCCTCAGCCTCATCACCTTCATCTGTGAG
CATCTGTTCTATTGGCAGTTCCGGCATTGCTTCATGGGTGTCTGTTCTGGCAAGCCTGGCATGGTCTTCT
CCATCAGCAGAGGTATCTACAGCTGTATCCATGGGGTAGCCATAGAGGAGCGCCAATCCGTGATGAACTC
CCCCACTGCCACCATGAACAACACCCACTCCAACATCCTACGCTTGCTCCGCACGGCCAAGAACATGGCC
AACCTGTCTGGAGTAAACGGCTCCCCTCAGAGTGCCCTGGACTTCATCCGCCGAGAGTCCTCCGTCTACG
ACATCTCTGAGCATCGTCGCAGCTTCACGCATTCAGACTGCAAGTCTTACAATAACCCACCCTGTGAGGA
AAACCTGTTCAGTGACTACATTAGCGAGGTAGAGAGAACATTTGGTAACCTGCAGCTGAAGGACAGCAAT
GTGTACCAAGACCACTATCACCATCACCACCGGCCACACAGCATCGGCAGCACCAGCTCCATTGATGGGC
TCTATGACTGTGACAACCCACCCTTCACCACCCAGCCCAGGTCAATCAGCAAGAAACCCCTGGACATCGG
CCTGCCCTCCTCCAAACATAGCCAGCTCAGCGACCTGTATGGCAAGTTCTCTTTCAAGAGTGACCGCTAC
AGTGGCCACGACGACTTGATTCGATCGGATGTCTCCGACATCTCCACGCACACTGTCACCTATGGGAACA
TCGAGGGCAACGCAGCCAAGAGGAGGAAACAGCAGTATAAGGACAGTCTAAAGAAGCGGCCAGCCTCGGC
CAAATCGAGGAGGGAGTTTGATGAAATCGAGCTGGCCTACCGTCGCCGACCACCCCGCTCCCCGGACCAC
AAGCGCTACTTCAGGGACAAAGAAGGGCTCCGAGACTTCTACCTGGACCAGTTCCGAACAAAGGAGAACT
CGCCTCACTGGGAGCACGTGGACTTGACTGACATTTACAAAGAACGCAGTGACGACTTCAAGCGAGATTC
GGTCAGTGGAGGTGGGCCCTGTACCAACAGGTCTCACCTCAAACACGGAACGGGCGAGAAGCACGGAGTG
GTAGGCGGGGTGCCTGCTCCTTGGGAGAAGAACCTGACCAATGTGGATTGGGAGGACCGGTCTGGGGGCA
ACTTCTGCCGCAGCTGTCCTTCCAAGCTGCACAATTACTCCTCGACGGTGGCAGGGCAGAACTCGGGCCG
GCAGGCCTGCATCAGATGTGAGGCCTGTAAGAAGGCTGGTAACCTGTACGACATCAGCGAGGACAACTCC
CTGCAGGAACTGGACCAGCCGGCTGCCCCCGTGGCTGTGACATCCAACGCCTCCAGCACCAAGTACCCTC
AAAGCCCGACTAATTCCAAGGCTCAGAAGAAGAATCGGAACAAACTGCGCCGGCAGCATTCCTACGACAC
CTTCGTGGACCTGCAGAAGGAGGAGGCCGCCTTGGCCCCACGCAGCGTGAGCCTGAAAGACAAGGGCCGA
TTCATGGATGGGAGCCCCTACGCCCATATGTTTGAGATGCCAGCTGGTGAGAGCTCCTTTGCCAACAAGT
CCTCAGTGCCCACTGCCGGACACCACCACAACAACCCCGGCAGCGGCTACATGCTCAGCAAGTCGCTCTA
CCCTGACCGGGTCACGCAAAACCCTTTCATCCCCACTTTTGGGGATGACCAGTGCTTGCTTCACGGCAGC
AAATCCTACTTCTTCAGGCAGCCCACGGTGGCAGGGGCGTCAAAAACAAGGCCGGACTTCCGGGCCCTTG
TCACCAATAAGCCAGTGGTGTCAGCCCTTCATGGGGCTGTGCCAGGTCGTTTCCAGAAGGACATTTGTAT
AGGGAACCAGTCCAACCCCTGTGTGCCTAACAACAAAAACCCCAGGGCTTTCAATGGCTCCAGCAATGGA
CATGTTTATGAGAAACTTTCTAGTATTGAGTCTGATGTCTGAGTGAGGGAAGAGAGAGAGGTTAAGGTGG
GTACGGGAGGGATAGGGCTGTGGGCCGCGTGGTGCGCATGTCATGGAAAGAGTCGGGGGTGAACTTGGCT
CCCATTCGCTTTTTCTTCTTCTTTTAATTTCTCTATGGGATCCTGGAGTTCTGGTTCCTTACTGAAGGCA
ACCCTCGTGGCCAGCACCATTTCTCCTCCCTCGCGCAGTTCTCTCCTTCCCGCATCTGTCCACCATTCCT
GTTTCCATGAGAGAATAGAACGGGGCCTCAGTGTGGGAGGATGGAGAGGAGACCAAAGCGCTGCCTGTGT
GCTTCTTTCTAGCGCAGAAGGGCTCTTAGCAGTTCACTTTGAGCGAGGCTTTCCTGATGCTGCTCTCTTT
GTTCAGGTGAGGAAGCGAAGGTGTTCTGAGGAAGGCCATTGAACCTCCTGTTCATAAGAGAGAAGAGGCT
TTCACTGAATTCTTGCCGCGTGGTTGACCTCGAGGGGGGGCCCGGTACCTCTAGAGTCGACCCGGGCGGC
CGCTTCGAGCAGACATGATAAGATACATTGATGAGTTTGGACAAACCACAACTAGAATGCAGTGAAAAAA
ATGCTTTATTTGTGAAATTTGTGATGCTATTGCTTTATTTGTAACCATTATAAGCTGCAATAAACAAGTT
AACAACAACAATTGCATTCATTTTATGTTTCAGGTTCAGGGGGAGATGTGGGAGGTTTTTTAAAGCAAGT
AAAACCTCTACAAATGTGGTAAAATCGATAAGGATCCGGGCTGGCGTAATAGCGAAGAGGCCCGCACCGA
TCGCCCTTCCCAACAGTTGCGCAGCCTGAATGGCGAATGG
[124 nt withheld, positions 7111-7234]
C
[91 nt withheld, positions 7236-7326]
A
[49 nt withheld, positions 7328-7376]
CCTTTGACGTTGGAGTCCACGTTCTTT
[37 nt withheld, positions 7404-7440]
ACCCTATCTCGGTCTATTCTTTTGATTTATAAGGGATTTTGCCGATTTCGGCCTATTGGTTAAAAAATGA
GCTGATTTAACAAAAATTTAACGCGAATTTTAACAAAATATTAACGCTTACAATTTCCTGATGCGGTATT
TTCTCCTTACGCATCTGTGCGGTATTTCACACCGCATATGGTGCACTCTCAGTACAATCTGCTCTGATGC
CGCATAGTTAAGCCAGCCCCGACACCCGCCAACACCCGCTGACGCGCCCTGACGGGCTTGTCTGCTCCCG
GCATCCGCTTACAGACAAGCTGTGACCGTCTCCGGGAGCTGCATGTGTCAGAGGTTTTCACCGTCATCAC
CGAAACGCGCGAGACGAAAGGGCCTCGTGATACGCCTATTTTTATAGGTTAATGTCATGATAATAATGGT
TTCTTAGACGTCAGGTGGCACTTTTCGGGGAAATGTGCGCGGAACCCCTATTTGTTTATTTTTCTAAATA
CATTCAAATATGTATCCGCTCATGAGACAATAACCCTGATAAATGCTTCAATAATATTGAAAAAGGAAGA
GTATGAGTATTCAACATTTCCGTGTCGCCCTTATTCCCTTTTTTGCGGCATTTTGCCTTCCTGTTTTTGC
TCACCCAGAAACGCTGGTGAAAGTAAAAGATGCTGAAGATCAGTTGGGTGCACGAGTGGGTTACATCGAA
CTGGATCTCAACAGCGGTAAGATCCTTGAGAGTTTTCGCCCCGAAGAACGTTTTCCAATGATGAGCACTT
TTAAAGTTCTGCTATGTGGCGCGGTATTATCCCGTATTGACGCCGGGCAAGAGCAACTCGGTCGCCGCAT
ACACTATTCTCAGAATGACTTGGTTGAGTACTCACCAGTCACAGAAAAGCATCTTACGGATGGCATGACA
GTAAGAGAATTATGCAGTGCTGCCATAACCATGAGTGATAACACTGCGGCCAACTTACTTCTGACAACGA
TCGGAGGACCGAAGGAGCTAACCGCTTTTTTGCACAACATGGGGGATCATGTAACTCGCCTTGATCGTTG
GGAACCGGAGCTGAATGAAGCCATACCAAACGACGAGCGTGACACCACGATGCCTGTAGCAATGGCAACA
ACGTTGCGCAAACTATTAACTGGCGAACTACTTACTCTAGCTTCCCGGCAACAATTAATAGACTGGATGG
AGGCGGATAAAGTTGCAGGACCACTTCTGCGCTCGGCCCTTCCGGCTGGCTGGTTTATTGCTGATAAATC
TGGAGCCGGTGAGCGTGGGTCTCGCGGTATCATTGCAGCACTGGGGCCAGATGGTAAGCCCTCCCGTATC
GTAGTTATCTACACGACGGGGAGTCAGGCAACTATGGATGAACGAAATAGACAGATCGCTGAGATAGGTG
CCTCACTGATTAAGCATTGGTAACTGTCAGACCAAGTTTACTCATATATACTTTAGATTGATTTAAAACT
TCATTTTTAATTTAAAAGGATCTAGGTGAAGATCCTTTTTGATAATCTCATGACCAAAATCCCTTAACGT
GAGTTTTCGTTCCACTGAGCGTCAGACCCCGTAGAAAAGATCAAAGGATCTTCTTGAGATCCTTTTTTTC
TGCGCGTAATCTGCTGCTTGCAAACAAAAAAACCACCGCTACCAGCGGTGGTTTGTTTGCCGGATCAAGA
GCTACCAACTCTTTTTCCGAAGGTAACTGGCTTCAGCAGAGCGCAGATACCAAATACTGTTCTTCTAGTG
TAGCCGTAGTTAGGCCACCACTTCAAGAACTCTGTAGCACCGCCTACATACCTCGCTCTGCTAATCCTGT
TACCAGTGGCTGCTGCCAGTGGCGATAAGTCGTGTCTTACCGGGTTGGACTCAAGACGATAGTTACCGGA
TAAGGCGCAGCGGTCGGGCTGAACGGGGGGTTCGTGCACACAGCCCAGCTTGGAGCGAACGACCTACACC
GAACTGAGATACCTACAGCGTGAGCTATGAGAAAGCGCCACGCTTCCCGAAGGGAGAAAGGCGGACAGGT
ATCCGGTAAGCGGCAGGGTCGGAACAGGAGAGCGCACGAGGGAGCTTCCAGGGGGAAACGCCTGGTATCT
TTATAGTCCTGTCGGGTTTCGCCACCTCTGACTTGAGCGTCGATTTTTGTGATGCTCGTCAGGGGGGCGG
AGCCTATGGAAAAACGCCAGCAACGCGGCCTTTTTACGGTTCCTGGCCTTTTGCTGGCCTTTTGCTCACA
TGGCTCGACAGATCT
