>Addgene plasmid #45447 | pCI-EGFP-NR2b wt | addgene partial sequence | sequence record 64101 | chim-int-F 5'-TCTTACTGACATCCACTTTGCC-3'
GGTGTCCACTCCCAGTTCAATTACAGCTCTTAAGGCTAGAGTACTTAATACGACTCACTATAGGCTAGAG
GTTTGGCGTCTACAAACCAAGAGAGCCGACTAGCTGAAGATGAAGCCCAGCGCAGAGTGCTGTTCCCCCA
AGTTCTGGTTGGTGTTGGCCGTCTTGGCCGTATCAGGCAGCAAAGCTCGTTCCCAAAAGAGCGCTAGGGT
GAGCAAGGGCGAGGAGCTGTTCACCGGGGTGGTGCCCATCCTGGTCGAGCTGGACGGCGACGTAAACGGC
CACAAGTTCAGCGTGTCCGGCGAGGGCGAGGGCGATGCCACCTACGGCAAGCTGACCCTGAAGTTCATCT
GCACCACCGGCAAGCTGCCCGTGCCCTGGCCCACCCTCGTGACCACCCTGACCTACGGCGTGCAGTGCTT
CAGCCGCTACCCCGACCACATGAAGCAGCACGACTTCTTCAAGTCCGCCATGCCCGAAGGCTACGTCCAG
GAGCGCACCATCTTCTTCAAGGACGACGGCAACTACAAGACCCGCGCCGAGGTGAAGTTCGAGGGCGACA
CCCTGGTGAACCGCATCGAGCTGAAGGGCATCGACTTCAAGGAGGACGGCAACATCCTGGGGCACAAGCT
GGAGTACAACTACAACAGCCACAACGTCTATATCATGGCCGACAAGCAGAAGAACGGCATCAAGGTGAAC
TTCAAGATCCGCCACAACATCGAGGACGGCAGCGTGCAGCTCGCCGACCACTACCAGCAGAACACCCCCA
TCGGCGA
