>Addgene plasmid #45447 | pCI-EGFP-NR2b wt | addgene partial sequence | sequence record 64274 | EGFP_C
CTCTCGGCATGGACGAGCTGTACAAGGCTAGCCCCCCCAGCATCGGCATCGCTGTCATCCTCGTGGGCAC
TTCAGACGAAGTGGCCATAAAAGACGCCCACGAGAAAGATGACTTCCATCATCTCTCAGTAGTTCCCCGG
GTGGAGCTGGTAGCCATGAACGAAACTGACCCAAAGAGCATCATCACCCGTATCTGCGATCTTATGTCTG
ACCGGAAGATCCAGGGGGTGGTGTTCGCGGATGACACCGACCAAGAAGCCATCGCTCAGATCCTCGACTT
CATTTCTGCTCAGACTCTCACCCCCATCCTGGGCATCCATGGGGGCTCATCTATGATAATGGCGGATAAG
GATGAGTCCTCCATGTTCTTCCAGTTTGGCCCGTCTATCGAACAGCAAGCTTCCGTCATGCTCAACATCA
TGGAAGAATATGACTGGTACATCTTTTCCATCGTCACCACCTACTTCCCTGGCTACCAGGACTTTGTGAA
CAAGATCCGCAGTACCATCGAGAACAGCTTCGTGGGCTGGGAGCTCGAGGAAGTCCTCCTGCTAGACATG
TCTCTGGACGATGGCGACTCTAAGATTCAGAATCAGCTGAAGAAGCTCCAAAGCCCCATCATTCTCCTTT
ATTGCACGAAGGAGGAAGCCACCTACATTTTTGAAGTAGCTAACTCAGTTGGGCTGACTGGCTACGGCTA
CACGTGGATTGTGCCGAGTCTGGTGGCCGGGGATACGGACACGGTGCCTTCAGAGTTCCCCACGGGGCTT
ATCTCTGTGTCTTATGATGAATGGGACTATGGCCTTCCTGCCAGAGTGAGAGATGGAATTGCCATCATCA
CCACTGCTGCCTCGGACATGCTGTCCGAACACAGTTTCATCCCTGAGCCCAAGAGCAGTTGCTACAACAC
CCACGAGAAGAGGA
